Addgene plasmid #138643: GST-RNF126
Purpose: Bacterial expression of GST-RNF126 fusion protein
Depositing lab: Jane McGlade. Depositing organization: Hospital for Sick Children. Publication: The E3 ubiquitin ligases RNF126 and Rabring7 regulate endosomal sorting of the epidermal growth factor receptor. Smith CJ, Berry DM, McGlade CJ. J Cell Sci. 2013 Mar 15;126(Pt 6):1366-80. doi: 10.1242/jcs.116129. Epub 2013 Feb 15. PubMed 23418353.
Backbone
  Vector backbone: pGEX-4T3
  Vector type: Bacterial Expression
Growth in bacteria
  Bacterial resistance: Ampicillin, 100 μg/mL
  Growth temperature: 37°C
  Growth strain: DH5alpha
  Copy number: High Copy
Gene/Insert
  Gene/Insert name: RNF126
  Species: M. musculus (mouse)
  Entrez Gene: RNF126
  Tag / fusion protein: GST (N terminal on backbone)
  Cloning method: Restriction Enzyme; 5′ cloning site BamH1 (unknown if destroyed); 3′ cloning site EcoR1 (unknown if destroyed)
Terms and licenses: Academic/Nonprofit Terms; Industry Terms: Not Available to Industry
How to cite: GST-RNF126 was a gift from Jane McGlade (Addgene plasmid # 138643 ; http://n2t.net/addgene:138643 ; RRID:Addgene_138643)
