[The description below was written by a language model from this plasmid's Addgene catalogue record and pLannotate feature annotations shown in this document.]
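Description:
GST-RNF126 is a bacterial expression plasmid built on the pGEX-4T3 backbone for producing mouse RNF126 as an N-terminal glutathione S-transferase fusion in E. coli. The sequenced record is 5,917 nt. It is propagated through a ColE1/pMB1-type origin, recorded as high copy, and selected with ampicillin through the β-lactamase (AmpR) gene and its own promoter. Short fragments of rop and the pBR322 bom region, a lac promoter/operator with a lacZα segment, and a small E. coli yciV fragment spanning the numbering origin are backbone remnants rather than functional parts of the expression design.

The expression cassette starts with the tac promoter, a strong trp/lac hybrid, followed directly by a lac operator. The plasmid also carries lacI under its own promoter, so the repressor keeps transcription low until it is relieved by IPTG or lactose. Downstream lies the Schistosoma japonicum GST coding sequence and then, after a short linker, the Rnf126 open reading frame, which was inserted between the BamHI and EcoRI sites of the polylinker. The record does not say whether those sites survived cloning, and the linker itself is not annotated. pGEX-4T vectors normally encode a thrombin cleavage site at that position.

RNF126 is an E3 ubiquitin ligase that builds Lys-48- and Lys-63-linked polyubiquitin chains depending on the partner E2, and the associated work concerns its role in endosomal sorting of the epidermal growth factor receptor. The stated purpose is bacterial expression of the fusion protein. The GST moiety allows capture on glutathione resin, which suits purification, pull-down binding experiments and in vitro ubiquitination assays, although the record does not name specific applications.
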