Features (pLannotate 1.2.2; 17 found; start..end, strand, type, name):
    183..211     +  promoter       tac promoter: strong E. coli promoter; hybrid between the trp and lac UV5 promoters
    219..235     +  protein_bind   lac operator: The lac repressor binds to the lac operator to inhibit transcription in E. coli. This inhibition can be relieved by adding lactose or isopropyl-β-D-thiogalactopyranoside (IPTG). lac repressor encoded by lacI
    258..911     +  CDS            GST26_SCHJA: Experimental evidence at protein level: Swiss-Prot protein existence level 1. GST isoenzymes appear to play a central role in the parasite detoxification system. Other functions are also suspected including a role in increasing the solubility of haematin in the parasite gut. From Schistosoma japonicum (Blood fluke).
    933..1868    +  CDS            Rnf126: RN126_MOUSE - Experimental evidence at protein level: Swiss-Prot protein existence level 1. E3 ubiquitin-protein ligase that mediates ubiquitination oF target proteins (By similarity). Depending on the associated E2 ligase, mediates 'Lys-48'- and 'Lys-63'-linked polyubiquitination of substrates (PubMed:23418353). Part of a BAG6-dependent quality control process ensuring that proteins of the secretory pathway that are mislocalized to the cytosol are degraded by the proteasome (By similarity). Probably acts by providing the ubiquitin ligase activity associated with the BAG6 complex and be respon
   1934..1973    +  CDS            rop (fragment): Rop protein, which maintains plasmids at low copy number; rop
   2075..2115    +  misc_feature   bom (fragment): basis of mobility region from pBR322
   2220..2324    +  promoter       AmpR promoter: bla
   2325..3185    +  CDS            AmpR: β-lactamase; bla; confers resistance to ampicillin, carbenicillin, and related antibiotics
   3356..3944    +  rep_origin     ori: high-copy-number ColE1/pMB1/pBR322/pUC origin of replication
   4130..4181    -  misc_feature   bom (fragment): basis of mobility region from pBR322
   4188..4265    +  promoter       lacI promoter: lacI
   4266..5348    +  CDS            lacI: lac repressor; lacI; The lac repressor binds to the lac operator to inhibit transcription in E. coli. This inhibition can be relieved by adding lactose or isopropyl-β-D-thiogalactopyranoside (IPTG).
   5361..5382    +  protein_bind   CAP binding site: CAP binding activates transcription in the presence of cAMP. E. coli catabolite activator protein
   5397..5427    +  promoter       lac promoter: promoter for the E. coli lac operon
   5435..5451    +  protein_bind   lac operator: The lac repressor binds to the lac operator to inhibit transcription in E. coli. This inhibition can be relieved by adding lactose or isopropyl-β-D-thiogalactopyranoside (IPTG). lac repressor encoded by lacI
   5471..5644    +  CDS            lacZα: LacZα fragment of β-galactosidase; lacZ fragment
   5908..107     -  CDS            yciV (fragment) (across the origin): RNAAM_ECOLI - Also known as trpH From Escherichia coli (strain K12).
>Addgene plasmid #138643 | GST-RNF126 | addgene full sequence | sequence record 273220 | Addgene NGS Result
AGCTTATCGACTGCACGGTGCACCAATGCTTCTGGCGTCAGGCAGCCATCGGAAGCTGTGGTATGGCTGT
GCAGGTCGTAAATCACTGCATAATTCGTGTCGCTCAAGGCGCACTCCCGTTCTGGATAATGTTTTTTGCG
CCGACATCATAACGGTTCTGGCAAATATTCTGAAATGAGCTGTTGACAATTAATCATCGGCTCGTATAAT
GTGTGGAATTGTGAGCGGATAACAATTTCACACAGGAAACAGTATTCATGTCCCCTATACTAGGTTATTG
GAAAATTAAGGGCCTTGTGCAACCCACTCGACTTCTTTTGGAATATCTTGAAGAAAAATATGAAGAGCAT
TTGTATGAGCGCGATGAAGGTGATAAATGGCGAAACAAAAAGTTTGAATTGGGTTTGGAGTTTCCCAATC
TTCCTTATTATATTGATGGTGATGTTAAATTAACACAGTCTATGGCCATCATACGTTATATAGCTGACAA
GCACAACATGTTGGGTGGTTGTCCAAAAGAGCGTGCAGAGATTTCAATGCTTGAAGGAGCGGTTTTGGAT
ATTAGATACGGTGTTTCGAGAATTGCATATAGTAAAGACTTTGAAACTCTCAAAGTTGATTTTCTTAGCA
AGCTACCTGAAATGCTGAAAATGTTCGAAGATCGTTTATGTCATAAAACATATTTAAATGGTGATCATGT
AACCCATCCTGACTTCATGTTGTATGACGCTCTTGATGTTGTTTTATACATGGACCCAATGTGCCTGGAT
GCGTTCCCAAAATTAGTTTGTTTTAAAAAACGTATTGAAGCTATCCCACAAATTGATAAGTACTTGAAAT
CCAGCAAGTATATAGCATGGCCTTTGCAGGGCTGGCAAGCCACGTTTGGTGGTGGCGACCATCCTCCAAA
ATCGGATCTGGTTCCGCGTGGATCCGAGGCGTCGCCGCAGCCCGGACGGTACTTCTGCCACTGCTGCTCG
GTAGAGATCGTGCCGCGCCTGCCGGATTACATCTGCCCAAGGTGCGAGTCTGGCTTCATTGAGGAGCTTC
CAGAAGAGACCAGGAACACAGAGAATGGCTCAGCCCCCTCCACAGCCCCCACCGACCAGAACCGGCAGCC
ATTTGAGAATGTGGACCAGCACCTGTTCACGCTGCCACAGGGATACAGCCAGTTTGCCTTTGGCATCTTC
GACGATAGCTTTGAGATTCCCACGTTCCCTCCTGGAGCCCAGGCCGATGATGGCAGGGACCCTGAGAGCC
GACGGGAGAGAGAGCACCAGTCTCGGCATCGGTACGGGGCCCGGCAGCCCCGTGCCCGCCTCACTGCCCG
CCGGGCCACTGGCCGGCATGAAGGTGTCCCTACGCTGGAAGGGATCATCCAGCAGCTCGTGAATGGCATC
ATCTCTCCGGCTGCTGTGCCCAGCCTGGGCCTTGGTCCCTGGGGCGTCCTGCACTCGAACCCAATGGACT
ACGCCTGGGGGGCCAACGGCCTGGACACCATCATCACGCAGCTCCTCAATCAGTTTGAGAACACCGGCCC
CCCACCTGCAGACAAGGAGAAGATTCAGGCTCTCCCCACGGTCCCAGTCACAGAGGAACACGTGGGCTCA
GGGCTTGAGTGCCCAGTGTGTAAAGAAGACTATGCACTGGGTGAGAGTGTGCGGCAGTTGCCCTGCAACC
ACCTGTTCCACGACAGCTGCATCGTGCCCTGGCTGGAGCAGCATGACAGCTGCCCGGTCTGCCGTAAGAG
CCTCACTGGACAGAACACAGCCACCAATCCCCCAGGCTTGACCGGTGTAGGTTTCTCCTCGTCCTCGTCC
TCATCCTCCTCCAGCTCGCCCAGCAATGAGAACGCCACAAGCAACTCCTGATTCTGAAGATATCCAGCAC
AGTGGCGGCCGCTCGAGCGGCCGCATCGTGACTGACTGACGATCTGCCTCGCGCGTTTCGGTGATGACGG
TGAAAACCTCTGACACATGCAGCTCCCGGAGACGGTCACAGCTTGTCTGTAAGCGGATGCCGGGAGCAGA
CAAGCCCGTCAGGGCGCGTCAGCGGGTGTTGGCGGGTGTCGGGGCGCAGCCATGACCCAGTCACGTAGCG
ATAGCGGAGTGTATAATTCTTGAAGACGAAAGGGCCTCGTGATACGCCTATTTTTATAGGTTAATGTCAT
GATAATAATGGTTTCTTAGACGTCAGGTGGCACTTTTCGGGGAAATGTGCGCGGAACCCCTATTTGTTTA
TTTTTCTAAATACATTCAAATATGTATCCGCTCATGAGACAATAACCCTGATAAATGCTTCAATAATATT
GAAAAAGGAAGAGTATGAGTATTCAACATTTCCGTGTCGCCCTTATTCCCTTTTTTGCGGCATTTTGCCT
TCCTGTTTTTGCTCACCCAGAAACGCTGGTGAAAGTAAAAGATGCTGAAGATCAGTTGGGTGCACGAGTG
GGTTACATCGAACTGGATCTCAACAGCGGTAAGATCCTTGAGAGTTTTCGCCCCGAAGAACGTTTTCCAA
TGATGAGCACTTTTAAAGTTCTGCTATGTGGCGCGGTATTATCCCGTGTTGACGCCGGGCAAGAGCAACT
CGGTCGCCGCATACACTATTCTCAGAATGACTTGGTTGAGTACTCACCAGTCACAGAAAAGCATCTTACG
GATGGCATGACAGTAAGAGAATTATGCAGTGCTGCCATAACCATGAGTGATAACACTGCGGCCAACTTAC
TTCTGACAACGATCGGAGGACCGAAGGAGCTAACCGCTTTTTTGCACAACATGGGGGATCATGTAACTCG
CCTTGATCGTTGGGAACCGGAGCTGAATGAAGCCATACCAAACGACGAGCGTGACACCACGATGCCTGCA
GCAATGGCAACAACGTTGCGCAAACTATTAACTGGCGAACTACTTACTCTAGCTTCCCGGCAACAATTAA
TAGACTGGATGGAGGCGGATAAAGTTGCAGGACCACTTCTGCGCTCGGCCCTTCCGGCTGGCTGGTTTAT
TGCTGATAAATCTGGAGCCGGTGAGCGTGGGTCTCGCGGTATCATTGCAGCACTGGGGCCAGATGGTAAG
CCCTCCCGTATCGTAGTTATCTACACGACGGGGAGTCAGGCAACTATGGATGAACGAAATAGACAGATCG
CTGAGATAGGTGCCTCACTGATTAAGCATTGGTAACTGTCAGACCAAGTTTACTCATATATACTTTAGAT
TGATTTAAAACTTCATTTTTAATTTAAAAGGATCTAGGTGAAGATCCTTTTTGATAATCTCATGACCAAA
ATCCCTTAACGTGAGTTTTCGTTCCACTGAGCGTCAGACCCCGTAGAAAAGATCAAAGGATCTTCTTGAG
ATCCTTTTTTTCTGCGCGTAATCTGCTGCTTGCAAACAAAAAAACCACCGCTACCAGCGGTGGTTTGTTT
GCCGGATCAAGAGCTACCAACTCTTTTTCCGAAGGTAACTGGCTTCAGCAGAGCGCAGATACCAAATACT
GTCCTTCTAGTGTAGCCGTAGTTAGGCCACCACTTCAAGAACTCTGTAGCACCGCCTACATACCTCGCTC
TGCTAATCCTGTTACCAGTGGCTGCTGCCAGTGGCGATAAGTCGTGTCTTACCGGGTTGGACTCAAGACG
ATAGTTACCGGATAAGGCGCAGCGGTCGGGCTGAACGGGGGGTTCGTGCACACAGCCCAGCTTGGAGCGA
ACGACCTACACCGAACTGAGATACCTACAGCGTGAGCTATGAGAAAGCGCCACGCTTCCCGAAGGGAGAA
AGGCGGACAGGTATCCGGTAAGCGGCAGGGTCGGAACAGGAGAGCGCACGAGGGAGCTTCCAGGGGGAAA
CGCCTGGTATCTTTATAGTCCTGTCGGGTTTCGCCACCTCTGACTTGAGCGTCGATTTTTGTGATGCTCG
TCAGGGGGGCGGAGCCTATGGAAAAACGCCAGCAACGCGGCCTTTTTACGGTTCCTGGCCTTTTGCTGGC
CTTTTGCTCACATGTTCTTTCCTGCGTTATCCCCTGATTCTGTGGATAACCGTATTACCGCCTTTGAGTG
AGCTGATACCGCTCGCCGCAGCCGAACGACCGAGCGCAGCGAGTCAGTGAGCGAGGAAGCGGAAGAGCGC
CTGATGCGGTATTTTCTCCTTACGCATCTGTGCGGTATTTCACACCGCATAAATTCCGACACCATCGAAT
GGCGCAAAACCTTTCGCGGTATGGCATGATAGCGCCCGGAAGAGAGTCAATTCAGGGTGGTGAATGTGAA
ACCAGTAACGTTATACGATGTCGCAGAGTATGCCGGTGTCTCTTATCAGACCGTTTCCCGCGTGGTGAAC
CAGGCCAGCCACGTTTCTGCGAAAACGCGGGAAAAAGTGGAAGCGGCGATGGCGGAGCTGAATTACATTC
CCAACCGCGTGGCACAACAACTGGCGGGCAAACAGTCGTTGCTGATTGGCGTTGCCACCTCCAGTCTGGC
CCTGCACGCGCCGTCGCAAATTGTCGCGGCGATTAAATCTCGCGCCGATCAACTGGGTGCCAGCGTGGTG
GTGTCGATGGTAGAACGAAGCGGCGTCGAAGCCTGTAAAGCGGCGGTGCACAATCTTCTCGCGCAACGCG
TCAGTGGGCTGATCATTAACTATCCGCTGGATGACCAGGATGCCATTGCTGTGGAAGCTGCCTGCACTAA
TGTTCCGGCGTTATTTCTTGATGTCTCTGACCAGACACCCATCAACAGTATTATTTTCTCCCATGAAGAC
GGTACGCGACTGGGCGTGGAGCATCTGGTCGCATTGGGTCACCAGCAAATCGCGCTGTTAGCGGGCCCAT
TAAGTTCTGTCTCGGCGCGTCTGCGTCTGGCTGGCTGGCATAAATATCTCACTCGCAATCAAATTCAGCC
GATAGCGGAACGGGAAGGCGACTGGAGTGCCATGTCCGGTTTTCAACAAACCATGCAAATGCTGAATGAG
GGCATCGTTCCCACTGCGATGCTGGTTGCCAACGATCAGATGGCGCTGGGCGCAATGCGCGCCATTACCG
AGTCCGGGCTGCGCGTTGGTGCGGATATCTCGGTAGTGGGATACGACGATACCGAAGACAGCTCATGTTA
TATCCCGCCGTTAACCACCATCAAACAGGATTTTCGCCTGCTGGGGCAAACCAGCGTGGACCGCTTGCTG
CAACTCTCTCAGGGCCAGGCGGTGAAGGGCAATCAGCTGTTGCCCGTCTCACTGGTGAAAAGAAAAACCA
CCCTGGCGCCCAATACGCAAACCGCCTCTCCCCGCGCGTTGGCCGATTCATTAATGCAGCTGGCACGACA
GGTTTCCCGACTGGAAAGCGGGCAGTGAGCGCAACGCAATTAATGTAAGTTAGCTCACTCATTAGGCACC
CCAGGCTTTACACTTTATGCTTCCGGCTCGTATGTTGTGTGGAATTGTGAGCGGATAACAATTTCACACA
GGAAACAGCTATGACCATGATTACGGATTCACTGGCCGTCGTTTTACAACGTCGTGACTGGGAAAACCCT
GGCGTTACCCAACTTAATCGCCTTGCAGCACATCCCCCTTTCGCCAGCTGGCGTAATAGCGAAGAGGCCC
GCACCGATCGCCCTTCCCAACAGTTGCGCAGCCTGAATGGCGAATGGCGCTTTGCCTGGTTTCCGGCACC
AGAAGCGGTGCCGGAAAGCTGGCTGGAGTGCGATCTTCCTGAGGCCGATACTGTCGTCGTCCCCTCAAAC
TGGCAGATGCACGGTTACGATGCGCCCATCTACACCAACGTGACCTATCCCATTACGGTCAATCCGCCGT
TTGTTCCCACGGAGAATCCGACGGGTTGTTACTCGCTCACATTTAATGTTGATGAAAGCTGGCTACAGGA
AGGCCAGACGCGAATTATTTTTGATGGCGTTGGAATT
